>Addgene plasmid #185280 | pST_APOE_HUMAN_E2_255-317 (pBS0848) | addgene full sequence | sequence record 363815 | Addgene NGS Result
GTCGACGGATCGGGAGATCTCCCGATCCCCTATGGTGCACTCTCAGTACAATCTGCTCTGATGCCGCATA
GTTAAGCCAGTATCTGCTCCCTGCTTGTGTGTTGGAGGTCGCTGAGTAGTGCGCGAGCAAAATTTAAGCT
ACAACAAGGCAAGGCTTGACCGACAATTGCATGAAGAATCTGCTTAGGGTTAGGCGTTTTGCGCTGCTTC
GCGATGTACGGGCCAGATATACGCGTTGACATTGATTATTGACTAGTTATTAATAGTAATCAATTACGGG
GTCATTAGTTCATAGCCCATATATGGAGTTCCGCGTTACATAACTTACGGTAAATGGCCCGCCTGGCTGA
CCGCCCAACGACCCCCGCCCATTGACGTCAATAATGACGTATGTTCCCATAGTAACGCCAATAGGGACTT
TCCATTGACGTCAATGGGTGGAGTATTTACGGTAAACTGCCCACTTGGCAGTACATCAAGTGTATCATAT
GCCAAGTACGCCCCCTATTGACGTCAATGACGGTAAATGGCCCGCCTGGCATTATGCCCAGTACATGACC
TTATGGGACTTTCCTACTTGGCAGTACATCTACGTATTAGTCATCGCTATTACCATGGTGATGCGGTTTT
GGCAGTACATCAATGGGCGTGGATAGCGGTTTGACTCACGGGGATTTCCAAGTCTCCACCCCATTGACGT
CAATGGGAGTTTGTTTTGGCACCAAAATCAACGGGACTTTCCAAAATGTCGTAACAACTCCGCCCCATTG
ACGCAAATGGGCGGTAGGCGTGTACGGTGGGAGGTCTATATAAGCAGAGCTCTCTGGCTAACTAGAGAAC
CCACTGCTTACTGGCTTATCGAAATTAATACGACTCACTATAGGGAGACCCAAGCTGGCTAGCCACCATG
GCCGAGGTGCGTGCCAAACTGGAGGAACAGGCCCAGCAGATCCGCCTCCAGGCTGAGGCCTTCCAGGCCA
GACTGAAGAGCTGGTTTGAGCCTCTTGTGGAGGATATGCAGCGGCAGTGGGCCGGGCTGGTCGAGAAGGT
GCAGGCCGCCGTGGGCACTTCCGCCGCCCCTGTCCCCAGCGACAACCATTGATGAATTGCCAATTGAAAT
TTGACGGCCTATGTCACTGAAACTATCCAAACACCCCATGTCGATACTGAACGTATCGACGCATACCTCC
TTCCTTGAAAACGCACAATCATACAACTGGGCACATAATGCGTACGCCCATCTAGTACACCCATCTCTGT
AGGTCCAGTTCAAGAGCTGGAAGAGCACCCTCCACTTACCCGCTGATCAGCCTCGACTGTGCCTTCTAGT
TGCCAGCCATCTGTTGTTTGCCCCTCCCCCGTGCCTTCCTTGACCCTGGAAGGTGCCACTCCCACTGTCC
TTTCCTAATAAAATGAGGAAATTGCATCGCATTGTCTGAGTAGGTGTCATTCTATTCTGGGGGGTGGGGT
GGGGCAGGACAGCAAGGGGGAGGATTGGGAAGACAATAGCAGGCATGCTGGGGATGCGGTGGGCTCTATG
GCTTCTGAGGCGGAAAGAACCAGCTGGGGCTCTAGGGGGTATCCCC
[124 nt withheld, positions 1587-1710]
C
[91 nt withheld, positions 1712-1802]
A
[49 nt withheld, positions 1804-1852]
CCTTTGACGTTGGAGTCCACGTTCTTT
[37 nt withheld, positions 1880-1916]
ACCCTATCTCGGTCTATTCTTTTGATTTATAAGGGATTTTGCCGATTTCGGCCTATTGGTTAAAAAATGA
GCTGATTTAACAAAAATTTAACGCGAATTAATTCTGTGGAATGTGTGTCAGTTAGGGTGTGGAAAGTCCC
CAGGCTCCCCAGCAGGCAGAAGTATGCAAAGCATGCATCTCAATTAGTCAGCAACCAGGTGTGGAAAGTC
CCCAGGCTCCCCAGCAGGCAGAAGTATGCAAAGCATGCATCTCAATTAGTCAGCAACCATAGTCCCGCCC
CTAACTCCGCCCATCCCGCCCCTAACTCCGCCCAGTTCCGCCCATTCTCCGCCCCATGGCTGACTAATTT
TTTTTATTTATGCAGAGGCCGAGGCCGCCTCTGCCTCTGAGCTATTCCAGAAGTAGTGAGGAGGCTTTTT
TGGAGGCCTAGGCTTTTGCAAAAAGCTCCCGGGAGCTTGTATATCCATTTTCGGATCTGATCAGCACGTG
TTGACAATTAATCATCGGCATAGTATATCGGCATAGTATAATACGACAAGGTGAGGAACTAAACCATGGC
CAAGTTGACCAGTGCCGTTCCGGTGCTCACCGCGCGCGACGTCGCCGGAGCGGTCGAGTTCTGGACCGAC
CGGCTCGGGTTCTCCCGGGACTTCGTGGAGGACGACTTCGCCGGTGTGGTCCGGGACGACGTGACCCTGT
TCATCAGCGCGGTCCAGGACCAGGTGGTGCCGGACAACACCCTGGCCTGGGTGTGGGTGCGCGGCCTGGA
CGAGCTGTACGCCGAGTGGTCGGAGGTCGTGTCCACGAACTTCCGGGACGCCTCCGGGCCGGCCATGACC
GAGATCGGCGAGCAGCCGTGGGGGCGGGAGTTCGCCCTGCGCGACCCGGCCGGCAACTGCGTGCACTTCG
TGGCCGAGGAGCAGGACTGACACGTGCTACGAGATTTCGATTCCACCGCCGCCTTCTATGAAAGGTTGGG
CTTCGGAATCGTTTTCCGGGACGCCGGCTGGATGATCCTCCAGCGCGGGGATCTCATGCTGGAGTTCTTC
GCCCACCCCAACTTGTTTATTGCAGCTTATAATGGTTACAAATAAAGCAATAGCATCACAAATTTCACAA
ATAAAGCATTTTTTTCACTGCATTCTAGTTGTGGTTTGTCCAAACTCATCAATGTATCTTATCATGTCTG
TATACCGTCGACCTCTAGCTAGAGCTTGGCGTAATCATGGTCATAGCTGTTTCCTGTGTGAAATTGTTAT
CCGCTCACAATTCCACACAACATACGAGCCGGAAGCATAAAGTGTAAAGCCTGGGGTGCCTAATGAGTGA
GCTAACTTACATTAATTGCGTTGCGCTCACTGCCCGCTTTCCAGTCGGGAAACCTGTCGTGCCAGCTGCA
TTAATGAATCGGCCAACGCGCGGGGAGAGGCGGTTTGCGTATTGGGCGCTCTTCCGCTTCCTCGCTCACT
GACTCGCTGCGCTCGGTCGTTCGGCTGCGGCGAGCGGTATCAGCTCACTCAAAGGCGGTAATACGGTTAT
CCACAGAATCAGGGGATAACGCAGGAAAGAACATGTGAGCAAAAGGCCAGCAAAAGGCCAGGAACCGTAA
AAAGGCCGCGTTGCTGGCGTTTTTCCATAGGCTCCGCCCCCCTGACGAGCATCACAAAAATCGACGCTCA
AGTCAGAGGTGGCGAAACCCGACAGGACTATAAAGATACCAGGCGTTTCCCCCTGGAAGCTCCCTCGTGC
GCTCTCCTGTTCCGACCCTGCCGCTTACCGGATACCTGTCCGCCTTTCTCCCTTCGGGAAGCGTGGCGCT
TTCTCATAGCTCACGCTGTAGGTATCTCAGTTCGGTGTAGGTCGTTCGCTCCAAGCTGGGCTGTGTGCAC
GAACCCCCCGTTCAGCCCGACCGCTGCGCCTTATCCGGTAACTATCGTCTTGAGTCCAACCCGGTAAGAC
ACGACTTATCGCCACTGGCAGCAGCCACTGGTAACAGGATTAGCAGAGCGAGGTATGTAGGCGGTGCTAC
AGAGTTCTTGAAGTGGTGGCCTAACTACGGCTACACTAGAAGAACAGTATTTGGTATCTGCGCTCTGCTG
AAGCCAGTTACCTTCGGAAAAAGAGTTGGTAGCTCTTGATCCGGCAAACAAACCACCGCTGGTAGCGGTG
GTTTTTTTGTTTGCAAGCAGCAGATTACGCGCAGAAAAAAAGGATCTCAAGAAGATCCTTTGATCTTTTC
TACGGGGTCTGACGCTCAGTGGAACGAAAACTCACGTTAAGGGATTTTGGTCATGAGATTATCAAAAAGG
ATCTTCACCTAGATCCTTTTAAATTAAAAATGAAGTTTTAAATCAATCTAAAGTATATATGAGTAAACTT
GGTCTGACAGTTACCAATGCTTAATCAGTGAGGCACCTATCTCAGCGATCTGTCTATTTCGTTCATCCAT
AGTTGCCTGACTCCCCGTCGTGTAGATAACTACGATACGGGAGGGCTTACCATCTGGCCCCAGTGCTGCA
ATGATACCGCGAGACCCACGCTCACCGGCTCCAGATTTATCAGCAATAAACCAGCCAGCCGGAAGGGCCG
AGCGCAGAAGTGGTCCTGCAACTTTATCCGCCTCCATCCAGTCTATTAATTGTTGCCGGGAAGCTAGAGT
AAGTAGTTCGCCAGTTAATAGTTTGCGCAACGTTGTTGCCATTGCTACAGGCATCGTGGTGTCACGCTCG
TCGTTTGGTATGGCTTCATTCAGCTCCGGTTCCCAACGATCAAGGCGAGTTACATGATCCCCCATGTTGT
GCAAAAAAGCGGTTAGCTCCTTCGGTCCTCCGATCGTTGTCAGAAGTAAGTTGGCCGCAGTGTTATCACT
CATGGTTATGGCAGCACTGCATAATTCTCTTACTGTCATGCCATCCGTAAGATGCTTTTCTGTGACTGGT
GAGTACTCAACCAAGTCATTCTGAGAATAGTGTATGCGGCGACCGAGTTGCTCTTGCCCGGCGTCAATAC
GGGATAATACCGCGCCACATAGCAGAACTTTAAAAGTGCTCATCATTGGAAAACGTTCTTCGGGGCGAAA
ACTCTCAAGGATCTTACCGCTGTTGAGATCCAGTTCGATGTAACCCACTCGTGCACCCAACTGATCTTCA
GCATCTTTTACTTTCACCAGCGTTTCTGGGTGAGCAAAAACAGGAAGGCAAAATGCCGCAAAAAAGGGAA
TAAGGGCGACACGGAAATGTTGAATACTCATACTCTTCCTTTTTCAATATTATTGAAGCATTTATCAGGG
TTATTGTCTCATGAGCGGATACATATTTGAATGTATTTAGAAAAATAAACAAATAGGGGTTCCGCGCACA
TTTCCCCGAAAAGTGCCACCTGAC
Features (pLannotate 1.2.2; 21 found; start..end, strand, type, name):
     31..83      -  misc_feature   bom (fragment): basis of mobility region from pBR322
    238..617     +  enhancer       CMV enhancer: human cytomegalovirus immediate early enhancer
    618..821     +  promoter       CMV promoter: human cytomegalovirus (CMV) immediate early promoter
    817..850     +  LTR            5' LTR (truncated) (fragment): truncated 5' long terminal repeat (LTR) from HIV-1
    866..884     +  promoter       T7 promoter: promoter for bacteriophage T7 RNA polymerase
    911..1099    +  CDS            APOE (fragment): APOE_HUMAN - Experimental evidence at protein level: Swiss-Prot protein existence level 1. (Microbial infection) Through its interaction with HCV envelope glycoprotein E2, participates in the attachment of HCV to HSPGs and other receptors (LDLr, VLDLr, and SR-B1) on the cell surface and to the assembly, maturation and infectivity of HCV viral particles (PubMed:25122793, PubMed:29695434). This interaction is probably promoted via the up-regulation of cellular autophagy by the virus (PubMed:29695434). From Homo sapiens (Human).
   1317..1541    +  polyA_signal   bGH poly(A) signal: bovine growth hormone polyadenylation signal
   1545..1566    +  promoter       SV40 promoter (fragment): SV40 enhancer and early promoter
   1587..2015    +  rep_origin     f1 ori (sequence partly withheld): f1 bacteriophage origin of replication; arrow indicates direction of (+) strand synthesis
   2029..2358    +  promoter       SV40 promoter: SV40 enhancer and early promoter
   2406..2453    +  promoter       EM7 promoter: synthetic bacterial promoter&nbsp
   2472..2846    +  CDS            BleoR: antibiotic-binding protein; Sh ble from Streptoalloteichus hindustanus; confers resistance to bleomycin, phleomycin, and Zeocin™
   2856..2981    +  CDS            ble (fragment): BLE_KLEPN - Experimental evidence at protein level: Swiss-Prot protein existence level 1. Binding protein with a strong affinity to the bleomycin family of antibiotics. Binds to CL990; an antimitotic-antibiotic compound. From Klebsiella pneumoniae.
   2976..3097    +  polyA_signal   SV40 poly(A) signal: SV40 polyadenylation signal
   3170..3186    -  protein_bind   lac operator: The lac repressor binds to the lac operator to inhibit transcription in E. coli. This inhibition can be relieved by adding lactose or isopropyl-β-D-thiogalactopyranoside (IPTG). lac repressor encoded by lacI
   3194..3224    -  promoter       lac promoter: promoter for the E. coli lac operon
   3239..3260    -  protein_bind   CAP binding site: CAP binding activates transcription in the presence of cAMP. E. coli catabolite activator protein
   3273..3365    -  CDS            lacI (fragment): lac repressor; lacI; The lac repressor binds to the lac operator to inhibit transcription in E. coli. This inhibition can be relieved by adding lactose or isopropyl-β-D-thiogalactopyranoside (IPTG).
   3548..4136    -  rep_origin     ori: high-copy-number ColE1/pMB1/pBR322/pUC origin of replication
   4307..5167    -  CDS            AmpR: β-lactamase; bla; confers resistance to ampicillin, carbenicillin, and related antibiotics
   5168..5272    -  promoter       AmpR promoter: bla
