[The description below was written by a language model from this plasmid's Addgene catalogue record and pLannotate feature annotations shown in this document.]
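Description:
pST_APOE_HUMAN_E2_255-317 (pBS0848) is a 5.3 kb mammalian expression plasmid built on a backbone recorded as YK 02, carrying a fragment of human apolipoprotein E. The construct name indicates residues 255–317 of the E2 isoform. It is maintained in E. coli as a high-copy plasmid through a ColE1/pUC-type origin and selected with ampicillin via the bla gene and its own promoter. An f1 origin is also present, along with short remnants of lac regulatory sequence and a pBR322 bom fragment that are backbone carry-over.

The insert, introduced by Gibson cloning and listed as 390 bp, sits downstream of the human CMV immediate-early enhancer and promoter and upstream of the bovine growth hormone polyadenylation signal, giving strong constitutive transcription in mammalian cells. A T7 promoter lies between the CMV promoter and the coding region. The annotated APOE match covers only about 190 bp of the insert; the record does not annotate what occupies the remaining sequence before the poly(A) signal, so any tags or linkers there cannot be stated. A second cassette places the Sh ble bleomycin/Zeocin resistance gene under a tandem SV40 early promoter and bacterial EM7 promoter, terminated by an SV40 poly(A) signal, which would permit Zeocin selection in either mammalian cells or bacteria.

The plasmid was made to express this APOE fragment in human cells as part of a screen of natural and designed proteins, inspired by extremotolerant organisms, for condensate formation and attenuation of apoptosis. The depositor notes it was among the top performers, protecting cells from apoptosis, with pSecTag2 B serving as the negative control in that assay.
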