Addgene plasmid #185280: pST_APOE_HUMAN_E2_255-317 (pBS0848)
Purpose: For the mammalian expression of the human protein APOE_HUMAN_E2_255-317. This is one of the top performing targets in our apoptosis assay (it protected from apoptosis).
Depositing lab: Pamela Silver. Depositing organization: Harvard Medical School. Publication: Natural and Designed Proteins Inspired by Extremotolerant Organisms Can Form Condensates and Attenuate Apoptosis in Human Cells. Veling MT, Nguyen DT, Thadani NN, Oster ME, Rollins NJ, Brock KP, Bethel NP, Lim S, Baker D, Way JC, Marks DS, Chang RL, Silver PA. ACS Synth Biol. 2022 Mar 18;11(3):1292-1302. doi: 10.1021/acssynbio.1c00572. Epub 2022 Feb 18. PubMed 35176859.
Backbone
  Vector backbone: YK 02
  Vector type: Mammalian Expression
Growth in bacteria
  Bacterial resistance: Ampicillin, 100 μg/mL
  Growth temperature: 37°C
  Growth strain: DH5alpha
  Copy number: High Copy
Gene/Insert
  Gene/Insert name: APOE_HUMAN_E2_255-317
  Species: H. sapiens (human)
  Insert size (bp): 390
  Cloning method: Gibson Cloning
Terms and licenses: Academic/Nonprofit Terms; Industry Terms: Not Available to Industry
Depositor comments: This is one of the top performing targets in our apoptosis assay (it protected from apoptosis). See supplemental table 2 in our paper to see its performance in our assay. The negative control for this assay is pSecTag2 B which can be obtained from Thermo here https://www.thermofisher.com/order/catalog/product/V90020
How to cite: pST_APOE_HUMAN_E2_255-317 (pBS0848) was a gift from Pamela Silver (Addgene plasmid # 185280 ; http://n2t.net/addgene:185280 ; RRID:Addgene_185280)
